Addgene plasmid #67300: pcDNA3.1_nMagHigh1-EGFP-CAAX
Purpose: Blue light dependent photoswitching system
Depositing lab: Moritoshi Sato. Publication: Engineered pairs of distinct photoswitches for optogenetic control of cellular proteins. Kawano F, Suzuki H, Furuya A, Sato M. Nat Commun. 2015 Feb 24;6:6256. doi: 10.1038/ncomms7256. PubMed 25708714.
Backbone
  Vector backbone: pcDNA3.1(+)
  Backbone manufacturer: Invitrogen
  Backbone size w/o insert (bp): 5354
  Vector type: Mammalian Expression
  Selectable markers: Neomycin (select with G418)
Growth in bacteria
  Bacterial resistance: Ampicillin, 100 μg/mL
  Growth temperature: 37°C
  Growth strain: DH5alpha
  Copy number: High Copy
Gene/Insert
  Gene/Insert name: nMagHigh1-EGFP-CAAX
  Species: Synthetic
  Insert size (bp): 1290
  Promoter: CMV
  Cloning method: Restriction Enzyme; 5′ cloning site HindIII (not destroyed); 3′ cloning site XhoI (not destroyed)
  Sequencing primers: 5′ CMV-F; 3′ BGH-rev
Terms and licenses: Academic/Nonprofit Terms; Industry Terms: Not Available to Industry
How to cite: pcDNA3.1_nMagHigh1-EGFP-CAAX was a gift from Moritoshi Sato (Addgene plasmid # 67300 ; http://n2t.net/addgene:67300 ; RRID:Addgene_67300)
