[The description below was written by a language model from this plasmid's Addgene catalogue record and pLannotate feature annotations shown in this document.]
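Description:
pcDNA3.1_nMagHigh1-EGFP-CAAX is a mammalian expression plasmid built on the Invitrogen pcDNA3.1(+) backbone. It encodes one half of the "Magnet" blue-light-dependent photoswitching system. It is propagated in E. coli as a high-copy plasmid through its ColE1/pUC-type origin, with ampicillin selection from the β-lactamase gene. An f1 origin is also present. For mammalian cells, an SV40 early promoter drives a neomycin phosphotransferase cassette ending in an SV40 poly(A) signal, which allows G418 selection of stable transfectants.

The synthetic insert of about 1.3 kb sits between the HindIII and XhoI sites. It is transcribed from the CMV immediate-early enhancer/promoter and terminated by the bovine growth hormone poly(A) signal, and a T7 promoter lies just upstream of the coding region. The open reading frame begins with nMagHigh1, the "negative Magnet" variant of an N-terminally truncated Vivid photoreceptor from Neurospora crassa. This variant heterodimerizes with a positive Magnet partner such as pMag or pMagFast2 under blue light. It is followed by EGFP, which lets the fusion be seen by green fluorescence. The construct name indicates a C-terminal CAAX motif, a prenylation signal that generally anchors proteins to membranes. The automated annotation does not mark this element separately, although unannotated sequence remains between EGFP and the poly(A) signal.

The design suggests a fluorescent, membrane-tethered anchor to which a pMag-fused protein expressed from a companion construct could be recruited by light, though the record states the purpose only as blue-light photoswitching. The two sequence records, one from the depositor and one from repository sequencing, differ by only a few nucleotides in length and carry the same set of features. Short hits to an HIV-1 LTR, ble and lacI are probably annotation artefacts of backbone sequence.
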