Features (pLannotate 1.2.2; 21 found; start..end, strand, type, name):
     28..80      -  misc_feature   bom (fragment): basis of mobility region from pBR322
    235..614     +  enhancer       CMV enhancer: human cytomegalovirus immediate early enhancer
    615..818     +  promoter       CMV promoter: human cytomegalovirus (CMV) immediate early promoter
    814..847     +  LTR            5' LTR (truncated) (fragment): truncated 5' long terminal repeat (LTR) from HIV-1
    863..881     +  promoter       T7 promoter: promoter for bacteriophage T7 RNA polymerase
    944..1393    +  CDS            nMagHigh1: "negative Magnet" variant of an N-terminally truncated Vivid (VVD) blue light photoreceptor from Neurospora crassa (Kawano et al., 2015) rapidly heterodimerizes with pMag or pMagFast2 upon blue light irradiation
   1442..2158    +  CDS            EGFP: EGFP is a basic (constitutively fluorescent) green fluorescent protein published in 1996, derived from Aequorea victoria. It is reported to be a rapidly-maturing weak dimer with moderate acid sensitivity.
   2250..2474    +  polyA_signal   bGH poly(A) signal: bovine growth hormone polyadenylation signal
   2478..2499    +  promoter       SV40 promoter (fragment): SV40 enhancer and early promoter
   2520..2948    +  rep_origin     f1 ori (sequence partly withheld): f1 bacteriophage origin of replication; arrow indicates direction of (+) strand synthesis
   2962..3291    +  promoter       SV40 promoter: SV40 enhancer and early promoter
   3358..4149    +  CDS            neo: KKA2_KLEPN - Also known as kan, nptII. Experimental evidence at protein level: Swiss-Prot protein existence level 1. Resistance to kanamycin, neomycin, paromomycin, ribostamycin, butirosin and gentamicin B. From Klebsiella pneumoniae.
   4173..4331    +  CDS            ble (fragment): BLE_KLEPN - Experimental evidence at protein level: Swiss-Prot protein existence level 1. Binding protein with a strong affinity to the bleomycin family of antibiotics. Binds to CL990; an antimitotic-antibiotic compound. From Klebsiella pneumoniae.
   4326..4447    +  polyA_signal   SV40 poly(A) signal: SV40 polyadenylation signal
   4520..4536    -  protein_bind   lac operator: The lac repressor binds to the lac operator to inhibit transcription in E. coli. This inhibition can be relieved by adding lactose or isopropyl-β-D-thiogalactopyranoside (IPTG). lac repressor encoded by lacI
   4544..4574    -  promoter       lac promoter: promoter for the E. coli lac operon
   4589..4610    -  protein_bind   CAP binding site: CAP binding activates transcription in the presence of cAMP. E. coli catabolite activator protein
   4623..4715    -  CDS            lacI (fragment): lac repressor; lacI; The lac repressor binds to the lac operator to inhibit transcription in E. coli. This inhibition can be relieved by adding lactose or isopropyl-β-D-thiogalactopyranoside (IPTG).
   4898..5483    -  rep_origin     ori: high-copy-number ColE1/pMB1/pBR322/pUC origin of replication
   5654..6514    -  CDS            AmpR: β-lactamase; bla; confers resistance to ampicillin, carbenicillin, and related antibiotics
   6515..6619    -  promoter       AmpR promoter: bla
>Addgene plasmid #67300 | pcDNA3.1_nMagHigh1-EGFP-CAAX | depositor full sequence | sequence record 116162 | pcDNA3.1_nMagHigh1-EGFP-CAAX sequence 6650 bps
GACGGATCGGGAGATCTCCCGATCCCCTATGGTGCACTCTCAGTACAATCTGCTCTGATGCCGCATAGTT
AAGCCAGTATCTGCTCCCTGCTTGTGTGTTGGAGGTCGCTGAGTAGTGCGCGAGCAAAATTTAAGCTACA
ACAAGGCAAGGCTTGACCGACAATTGCATGAAGAATCTGCTTAGGGTTAGGCGTTTTGCGCTGCTTCGCG
ATGTACGGGCCAGATATACGCGTTGACATTGATTATTGACTAGTTATTAATAGTAATCAATTACGGGGTC
ATTAGTTCATAGCCCATATATGGAGTTCCGCGTTACATAACTTACGGTAAATGGCCCGCCTGGCTGACCG
CCCAACGACCCCCGCCCATTGACGTCAATAATGACGTATGTTCCCATAGTAACGCCAATAGGGACTTTCC
ATTGACGTCAATGGGTGGAGTATTTACGGTAAACTGCCCACTTGGCAGTACATCAAGTGTATCATATGCC
AAGTACGCCCCCTATTGACGTCAATGACGGTAAATGGCCCGCCTGGCATTATGCCCAGTACATGACCTTA
TGGGACTTTCCTACTTGGCAGTACATCTACGTATTAGTCATCGCTATTACCATGGTGATGCGGTTTTGGC
AGTACATCAATGGGCGTGGATAGCGGTTTGACTCACGGGGATTTCCAAGTCTCCACCCCATTGACGTCAA
TGGGAGTTTGTTTTGGCACCAAAATCAACGGGACTTTCCAAAATGTCGTAACAACTCCGCCCCATTGACG
CAAATGGGCGGTAGGCGTGTACGGTGGGAGGTCTATATAAGCAGAGCTCTCTGGCTAACTAGAGAACCCA
CTGCTTACTGGCTTATCGAAATTAATACGACTCACTATAGGGAGACCCAAGCTGGCTAGCGTTTAAACTT
AAGCTTAAGCTGGCTAGCGCCGCCACCATGGGACACACTCTTTACGCCCCTGGAGGATACGACATTATGG
GATATTTGGATCAGATTGGGAACCGCCCAAACCCTCAGGTCGAACTGGGGCCTGTGGACACGTCATGTGC
CCTGATCCTGTGCGATCTGAAGCAAAAGGACACTCCGATCGTCTACGCCTCGGAAGCCTTCTTGTATATG
ACCGGATACAGCAATGCAGAGGTGCTCGGCAGGAACTGCAGATTCCTGCAGTCCCCCGACGGGATGGTGA
AACCAAAGTCGACTCGCAAATATGTGGACTCGAACACGATCAACACCATCCGGAAGGCCATCGACCGGAA
CGCCGAGGTCCAGGTGGAGGTGGTCAACTTTAAGAAGAACGGCCAGCGGTTCGTGAACTTTCTGACCATC
ATTCCGGTCCGGGATGAAACCGGAGAGTACAGATACTCCATGGGATTCCAGTGCGAAACCGAAGGCGGCT
CCGGAGGCAGCGGCGGTTCTGGAGGTTCCGGTGGCGGCTCCATGGTGTCGAAGGGAGAGGAGCTTTTCAC
CGGCGTGGTGCCGATTCTTGTGGAACTGGACGGCGACGTGAACGGACATAAGTTCAGCGTGTCAGGAGAA
GGAGAAGGGGACGCGACTTACGGAAAGCTGACCCTGAAGTTCATCTGTACCACCGGGAAGCTCCCGGTGC
CCTGGCCGACCCTCGTGACTACTCTGACCTACGGAGTGCAGTGCTTCTCCCGCTACCCGGACCATATGAA
GCAGCACGATTTCTTCAAGAGCGCTATGCCCGAGGGTTACGTGCAAGAACGGACCATCTTCTTCAAGGAC
GACGGAAACTACAAGACCAGAGCCGAAGTGAAATTCGAAGGAGACACCCTCGTCAATCGCATCGAGCTGA
AGGGAATCGACTTTAAGGAAGATGGGAATATCCTGGGTCACAAGCTGGAGTACAACTACAACTCCCACAA
TGTGTACATCATGGCGGATAAGCAAAAGAACGGCATTAAGGTCAACTTCAAGATCCGGCATAACATAGAA
GATGGCTCCGTGCAACTGGCGGACCACTACCAGCAGAACACCCCCATTGGGGACGGTCCGGTGCTGCTCC
CTGATAACCACTACCTGTCAACCCAAAGCGCACTGTCCAAGGACCCCAACGAGAAGAGGGACCACATGGT
GCTGCTGGAGTTCGTCACTGCCGCTGGCATCACTCTCGGAATGGACGAGCTGTACAAGGGGAAGAAAAAG
AAGAAGAAGTCCAAGACAAAATGCGTGATTATGTAGCTCGAGTCTAGAGGGCCCGTTTAAACCCGCTGAT
CAGCCTCGACTGTGCCTTCTAGTTGCCAGCCATCTGTTGTTTGCCCCTCCCCCGTGCCTTCCTTGACCCT
GGAAGGTGCCACTCCCACTGTCCTTTCCTAATAAAATGAGGAAATTGCATCGCATTGTCTGAGTAGGTGT
CATTCTATTCTGGGGGGTGGGGTGGGGCAGGACAGCAAGGGGGAGGATTGGGAAGACAATAGCAGGCATG
CTGGGGATGCGGTGGGCTCTATGGCTTCTGAGGCGGAAAGAACCAGCTGGGGCTCTAGGGGGTATCCCC
[124 nt withheld, positions 2520-2643]
C
[91 nt withheld, positions 2645-2735]
A
[49 nt withheld, positions 2737-2785]
CCTTTGACGTTGGAGTCCACGTTCTTT
[37 nt withheld, positions 2813-2849]
ACCCTATCTCGGTCTATTCTTTTGATTTATAAGGGATTTTGCCGATTTCGGCCTATTGGTTAAAAAATGA
GCTGATTTAACAAAAATTTAACGCGAATTAATTCTGTGGAATGTGTGTCAGTTAGGGTGTGGAAAGTCCC
CAGGCTCCCCAGCAGGCAGAAGTATGCAAAGCATGCATCTCAATTAGTCAGCAACCAGGTGTGGAAAGTC
CCCAGGCTCCCCAGCAGGCAGAAGTATGCAAAGCATGCATCTCAATTAGTCAGCAACCATAGTCCCGCCC
CTAACTCCGCCCATCCCGCCCCTAACTCCGCCCAGTTCCGCCCATTCTCCGCCCCATGGCTGACTAATTT
TTTTTATTTATGCAGAGGCCGAGGCCGCCTCTGCCTCTGAGCTATTCCAGAAGTAGTGAGGAGGCTTTTT
TGGAGGCCTAGGCTTTTGCAAAAAGCTCCCGGGAGCTTGTATATCCATTTTCGGATCTGATCAAGAGACA
GGATGAGGATCGTTTCGCATGATTGAACAAGATGGATTGCACGCAGGTTCTCCGGCCGCTTGGGTGGAGA
GGCTATTCGGCTATGACTGGGCACAACAGACAATCGGCTGCTCTGATGCCGCCGTGTTCCGGCTGTCAGC
GCAGGGGCGCCCGGTTCTTTTTGTCAAGACCGACCTGTCCGGTGCCCTGAATGAACTGCAGGACGAGGCA
GCGCGGCTATCGTGGCTGGCCACGACGGGCGTTCCTTGCGCAGCTGTGCTCGACGTTGTCACTGAAGCGG
GAAGGGACTGGCTGCTATTGGGCGAAGTGCCGGGGCAGGATCTCCTGTCATCTCACCTTGCTCCTGCCGA
GAAAGTATCCATCATGGCTGATGCAATGCGGCGGCTGCATACGCTTGATCCGGCTACCTGCCCATTCGAC
CACCAAGCGAAACATCGCATCGAGCGAGCACGTACTCGGATGGAAGCCGGTCTTGTCGATCAGGATGATC
TGGACGAAGAGCATCAGGGGCTCGCGCCAGCCGAACTGTTCGCCAGGCTCAAGGCGCGCATGCCCGACGG
CGAGGATCTCGTCGTGACCCATGGCGATGCCTGCTTGCCGAATATCATGGTGGAAAATGGCCGCTTTTCT
GGATTCATCGACTGTGGCCGGCTGGGTGTGGCGGACCGCTATCAGGACATAGCGTTGGCTACCCGTGATA
TTGCTGAAGAGCTTGGCGGCGAATGGGCTGACCGCTTCCTCGTGCTTTACGGTATCGCCGCTCCCGATTC
GCAGCGCATCGCCTTCTATCGCCTTCTTGACGAGTTCTTCTGAGCGGGACTCTGGGGTTCGAAATGACCG
ACCAAGCGACGCCCAACCTGCCATCACGAGATTTCGATTCCACCGCCGCCTTCTATGAAAGGTTGGGCTT
CGGAATCGTTTTCCGGGACGCCGGCTGGATGATCCTCCAGCGCGGGGATCTCATGCTGGAGTTCTTCGCC
CACCCCAACTTGTTTATTGCAGCTTATAATGGTTACAAATAAAGCAATAGCATCACAAATTTCACAAATA
AAGCATTTTTTTCACTGCATTCTAGTTGTGGTTTGTCCAAACTCATCAATGTATCTTATCATGTCTGTAT
ACCGTCGACCTCTAGCTAGAGCTTGGCGTAATCATGGTCATAGCTGTTTCCTGTGTGAAATTGTTATCCG
CTCACAATTCCACACAACATACGAGCCGGAAGCATAAAGTGTAAAGCCTGGGGTGCCTAATGAGTGAGCT
AACTCACATTAATTGCGTTGCGCTCACTGCCCGCTTTCCAGTCGGGAAACCTGTCGTGCCAGCTGCATTA
ATGAATCGGCCAACGCGCGGGGAGAGGCGGTTTGCGTATTGGGCGCTCTTCCGCTTCCTCGCTCACTGAC
TCGCTGCGCTCGGTCGTTCGGCTGCGGCGAGCGGTATCAGCTCACTCAAAGGCGGTAATACGGTTATCCA
CAGAATCAGGGGATAACGCAGGAAAGAACATGTGAGCAAAAGGCCAGCAAAAGGCCAGGAACCGTAAAAA
GGCCGCGTTGCTGGCGTTTTTCCATAGGCTCCGCCCCCCTGACGAGCATCACAAAAATCGACGCTCAAGT
CAGAGGTGGCGAAACCCGACAGGACTATAAAGATACCAGGCGTTTCCCCCTGGAAGCTCCCTCGTGCGCT
CTCCTGTTCCGACCCTGCCGCTTACCGGATACCTGTCCGCCTTTCTCCCTTCGGGAAGCGTGGCGCTTTC
TCATAGCTCACGCTGTAGGTATCTCAGTTCGGTGTAGGTCGTTCGCTCCAAGCTGGGCTGTGTGCACGAA
CCCCCCGTTCAGCCCGACCGCTGCGCCTTATCCGGTAACTATCGTCTTGAGTCCAACCCGGTAAGACACG
ACTTATCGCCACTGGCAGCAGCCACTGGTAACAGGATTAGCAGAGCGAGGTATGTAGGCGGTGCTACAGA
GTTCTTGAAGTGGTGGCCTAACTACGGCTACACTAGAAGAACAGTATTTGGTATCTGCGCTCTGCTGAAG
CCAGTTACCTTCGGAAAAAGAGTTGGTAGCTCTTGATCCGGCAAACAAACCACCGCTGGTAGCGGTTTTT
TTGTTTGCAAGCAGCAGATTACGCGCAGAAAAAAAGGATCTCAAGAAGATCCTTTGATCTTTTCTACGGG
GTCTGACGCTCAGTGGAACGAAAACTCACGTTAAGGGATTTTGGTCATGAGATTATCAAAAAGGATCTTC
ACCTAGATCCTTTTAAATTAAAAATGAAGTTTTAAATCAATCTAAAGTATATATGAGTAAACTTGGTCTG
ACAGTTACCAATGCTTAATCAGTGAGGCACCTATCTCAGCGATCTGTCTATTTCGTTCATCCATAGTTGC
CTGACTCCCCGTCGTGTAGATAACTACGATACGGGAGGGCTTACCATCTGGCCCCAGTGCTGCAATGATA
CCGCGAGACCCACGCTCACCGGCTCCAGATTTATCAGCAATAAACCAGCCAGCCGGAAGGGCCGAGCGCA
GAAGTGGTCCTGCAACTTTATCCGCCTCCATCCAGTCTATTAATTGTTGCCGGGAAGCTAGAGTAAGTAG
TTCGCCAGTTAATAGTTTGCGCAACGTTGTTGCCATTGCTACAGGCATCGTGGTGTCACGCTCGTCGTTT
GGTATGGCTTCATTCAGCTCCGGTTCCCAACGATCAAGGCGAGTTACATGATCCCCCATGTTGTGCAAAA
AAGCGGTTAGCTCCTTCGGTCCTCCGATCGTTGTCAGAAGTAAGTTGGCCGCAGTGTTATCACTCATGGT
TATGGCAGCACTGCATAATTCTCTTACTGTCATGCCATCCGTAAGATGCTTTTCTGTGACTGGTGAGTAC
TCAACCAAGTCATTCTGAGAATAGTGTATGCGGCGACCGAGTTGCTCTTGCCCGGCGTCAATACGGGATA
ATACCGCGCCACATAGCAGAACTTTAAAAGTGCTCATCATTGGAAAACGTTCTTCGGGGCGAAAACTCTC
AAGGATCTTACCGCTGTTGAGATCCAGTTCGATGTAACCCACTCGTGCACCCAACTGATCTTCAGCATCT
TTTACTTTCACCAGCGTTTCTGGGTGAGCAAAAACAGGAAGGCAAAATGCCGCAAAAAAGGGAATAAGGG
CGACACGGAAATGTTGAATACTCATACTCTTCCTTTTTCAATATTATTGAAGCATTTATCAGGGTTATTG
TCTCATGAGCGGATACATATTTGAATGTATTTAGAAAAATAAACAAATAGGGGTTCCGCGCACATTTCCC
CGAAAAGTGCCACCTGACGTC
