Features (pLannotate 1.2.2; 21 found; start..end, strand, type, name):
     10..62      -  misc_feature   bom (fragment): basis of mobility region from pBR322
    217..596     +  enhancer       CMV enhancer: human cytomegalovirus immediate early enhancer
    597..800     +  promoter       CMV promoter: human cytomegalovirus (CMV) immediate early promoter
    796..829     +  LTR            5' LTR (truncated) (fragment): truncated 5' long terminal repeat (LTR) from HIV-1
    845..863     +  promoter       T7 promoter: promoter for bacteriophage T7 RNA polymerase
    926..1375    +  CDS            nMagHigh1: "negative Magnet" variant of an N-terminally truncated Vivid (VVD) blue light photoreceptor from Neurospora crassa (Kawano et al., 2015) rapidly heterodimerizes with pMag or pMagFast2 upon blue light irradiation
   1424..2140    +  CDS            EGFP: EGFP is a basic (constitutively fluorescent) green fluorescent protein published in 1996, derived from Aequorea victoria. It is reported to be a rapidly-maturing weak dimer with moderate acid sensitivity.
   2232..2456    +  polyA_signal   bGH poly(A) signal: bovine growth hormone polyadenylation signal
   2460..2481    +  promoter       SV40 promoter (fragment): SV40 enhancer and early promoter
   2502..2930    +  rep_origin     f1 ori (sequence partly withheld): f1 bacteriophage origin of replication; arrow indicates direction of (+) strand synthesis
   2944..3273    +  promoter       SV40 promoter: SV40 enhancer and early promoter
   3340..4131    +  CDS            neo: KKA2_KLEPN - Also known as kan, nptII. Experimental evidence at protein level: Swiss-Prot protein existence level 1. Resistance to kanamycin, neomycin, paromomycin, ribostamycin, butirosin and gentamicin B. From Klebsiella pneumoniae.
   4155..4313    +  CDS            ble (fragment): BLE_KLEPN - Experimental evidence at protein level: Swiss-Prot protein existence level 1. Binding protein with a strong affinity to the bleomycin family of antibiotics. Binds to CL990; an antimitotic-antibiotic compound. From Klebsiella pneumoniae.
   4308..4429    +  polyA_signal   SV40 poly(A) signal: SV40 polyadenylation signal
   4502..4518    -  protein_bind   lac operator: The lac repressor binds to the lac operator to inhibit transcription in E. coli. This inhibition can be relieved by adding lactose or isopropyl-β-D-thiogalactopyranoside (IPTG). lac repressor encoded by lacI
   4526..4556    -  promoter       lac promoter: promoter for the E. coli lac operon
   4571..4592    -  protein_bind   CAP binding site: CAP binding activates transcription in the presence of cAMP. E. coli catabolite activator protein
   4605..4697    -  CDS            lacI (fragment): lac repressor; lacI; The lac repressor binds to the lac operator to inhibit transcription in E. coli. This inhibition can be relieved by adding lactose or isopropyl-β-D-thiogalactopyranoside (IPTG).
   4880..5468    -  rep_origin     ori: high-copy-number ColE1/pMB1/pBR322/pUC origin of replication
   5639..6499    -  CDS            AmpR: β-lactamase; bla; confers resistance to ampicillin, carbenicillin, and related antibiotics
   6500..6604    -  promoter       AmpR promoter: bla
>Addgene plasmid #67300 | pcDNA3.1_nMagHigh1-EGFP-CAAX | addgene full sequence | sequence record 203495 | Addgene NGS Result
CCGATCCCCTATGGTGCACTCTCAGTACAATCTGCTCTGATGCCGCATAGTTAAGCCAGTATCTGCTCCC
TGCTTGTGTGTTGGAGGTCGCTGAGTAGTGCGCGAGCAAAATTTAAGCTACAACAAGGCAAGGCTTGACC
GACAATTGCATGAAGAATCTGCTTAGGGTTAGGCGTTTTGCGCTGCTTCGCGATGTACGGGCCAGATATA
CGCGTTGACATTGATTATTGACTAGTTATTAATAGTAATCAATTACGGGGTCATTAGTTCATAGCCCATA
TATGGAGTTCCGCGTTACATAACTTACGGTAAATGGCCCGCCTGGCTGACCGCCCAACGACCCCCGCCCA
TTGACGTCAATAATGACGTATGTTCCCATAGTAACGCCAATAGGGACTTTCCATTGACGTCAATGGGTGG
AGTATTTACGGTAAACTGCCCACTTGGCAGTACATCAAGTGTATCATATGCCAAGTACGCCCCCTATTGA
CGTCAATGACGGTAAATGGCCCGCCTGGCATTATGCCCAGTACATGACCTTATGGGACTTTCCTACTTGG
CAGTACATCTACGTATTAGTCATCGCTATTACCATGGTGATGCGGTTTTGGCAGTACATCAATGGGCGTG
GATAGCGGTTTGACTCACGGGGATTTCCAAGTCTCCACCCCATTGACGTCAATGGGAGTTTGTTTTGGCA
CCAAAATCAACGGGACTTTCCAAAATGTCGTAACAACTCCGCCCCATTGACGCAAATGGGCGGTAGGCGT
GTACGGTGGGAGGTCTATATAAGCAGAGCTCTCTGGCTAACTAGAGAACCCACTGCTTACTGGCTTATCG
AAATTAATACGACTCACTATAGGGAGACCCAAGCTGGCTAGCGTTTAAACTTAAGCTTAAGCTGGCTAGC
GCCGCCACCATGGGACACACTCTTTACGCCCCTGGAGGATACGACATTATGGGATATTTGGATCAGATTG
GGAACCGCCCAAACCCTCAGGTCGAACTGGGGCCTGTGGACACGTCATGTGCCCTGATCCTGTGCGATCT
GAAGCAAAAGGACACTCCGATCGTCTACGCCTCGGAAGCCTTCTTGTATATGACCGGATACAGCAATGCA
GAGGTGCTCGGCAGGAACTGCAGATTCCTGCAGTCCCCCGACGGGATGGTGAAACCAAAGTCGACTCGCA
AATATGTGGACTCGAACACGATCAACACCATCCGGAAGGCCATCGACCGGAACGCCGAGGTCCAGGTGGA
GGTGGTCAACTTTAAGAAGAACGGCCAGCGGTTCGTGAACTTTCTGACCATCATTCCGGTCCGGGATGAA
ACCGGAGAGTACAGATACTCCATGGGATTCCAGTGCGAAACCGAAGGCGGCTCCGGAGGCAGCGGCGGTT
CTGGAGGTTCCGGTGGCGGCTCCATGGTGTCGAAGGGAGAGGAGCTTTTCACCGGCGTGGTGCCGATTCT
TGTGGAACTGGACGGCGACGTGAACGGACATAAGTTCAGCGTGTCAGGAGAAGGAGAAGGGGACGCGACT
TACGGAAAGCTGACCCTGAAGTTCATCTGTACCACCGGGAAGCTCCCGGTGCCCTGGCCGACCCTCGTGA
CTACTCTGACCTACGGAGTGCAGTGCTTCTCCCGCTACCCGGACCATATGAAGCAGCACGATTTCTTCAA
GAGCGCTATGCCCGAGGGTTACGTGCAAGAACGGACCATCTTCTTCAAGGACGACGGAAACTACAAGACC
AGAGCCGAAGTGAAATTCGAAGGAGACACCCTCGTCAATCGCATCGAGCTGAAGGGAATCGACTTTAAGG
AAGATGGGAATATCCTGGGTCACAAGCTGGAGTACAACTACAACTCCCACAATGTGTACATCATGGCGGA
TAAGCAAAAGAACGGCATTAAGGTCAACTTCAAGATCCGGCATAACATAGAAGATGGCTCCGTGCAACTG
GCGGACCACTACCAGCAGAACACCCCCATTGGGGACGGTCCGGTGCTGCTCCCTGATAACCACTACCTGT
CAACCCAAAGCGCACTGTCCAAGGACCCCAACGAGAAGAGGGACCACATGGTGCTGCTGGAGTTCGTCAC
TGCCGCTGGCATCACTCTCGGAATGGACGAGCTGTACAAGGGGAAGAAAAAGAAGAAGAAGTCCAAGACA
AAATGCGTGATTATGTAGCTCGAGTCTAGAGGGCCCGTTTAAACCCGCTGATCAGCCTCGACTGTGCCTT
CTAGTTGCCAGCCATCTGTTGTTTGCCCCTCCCCCGTGCCTTCCTTGACCCTGGAAGGTGCCACTCCCAC
TGTCCTTTCCTAATAAAATGAGGAAATTGCATCGCATTGTCTGAGTAGGTGTCATTCTATTCTGGGGGGT
GGGGTGGGGCAGGACAGCAAGGGGGAGGATTGGGAAGACAATAGCAGGCATGCTGGGGATGCGGTGGGCT
CTATGGCTTCTGAGGCGGAAAGAACCAGCTGGGGCTCTAGGGGGTATCCCC
[124 nt withheld, positions 2502-2625]
C
[91 nt withheld, positions 2627-2717]
A
[49 nt withheld, positions 2719-2767]
CCTTTGACGTTGGAGTCCACGTTCTTT
[37 nt withheld, positions 2795-2831]
ACCCTATCTCGGTCTATTCTTTTGATTTATAAGGGATTTTGCCGATTTCGGCCTATTGGTTAAAAAATGA
GCTGATTTAACAAAAATTTAACGCGAATTAATTCTGTGGAATGTGTGTCAGTTAGGGTGTGGAAAGTCCC
CAGGCTCCCCAGCAGGCAGAAGTATGCAAAGCATGCATCTCAATTAGTCAGCAACCAGGTGTGGAAAGTC
CCCAGGCTCCCCAGCAGGCAGAAGTATGCAAAGCATGCATCTCAATTAGTCAGCAACCATAGTCCCGCCC
CTAACTCCGCCCATCCCGCCCCTAACTCCGCCCAGTTCCGCCCATTCTCCGCCCCATGGCTGACTAATTT
TTTTTATTTATGCAGAGGCCGAGGCCGCCTCTGCCTCTGAGCTATTCCAGAAGTAGTGAGGAGGCTTTTT
TGGAGGCCTAGGCTTTTGCAAAAAGCTCCCGGGAGCTTGTATATCCATTTTCGGATCTGATCAAGAGACA
GGATGAGGATCGTTTCGCATGATTGAACAAGATGGATTGCACGCAGGTTCTCCGGCCGCTTGGGTGGAGA
GGCTATTCGGCTATGACTGGGCACAACAGACAATCGGCTGCTCTGATGCCGCCGTGTTCCGGCTGTCAGC
GCAGGGGCGCCCGGTTCTTTTTGTCAAGACCGACCTGTCCGGTGCCCTGAATGAACTGCAGGACGAGGCA
GCGCGGCTATCGTGGCTGGCCACGACGGGCGTTCCTTGCGCAGCTGTGCTCGACGTTGTCACTGAAGCGG
GAAGGGACTGGCTGCTATTGGGCGAAGTGCCGGGGCAGGATCTCCTGTCATCTCACCTTGCTCCTGCCGA
GAAAGTATCCATCATGGCTGATGCAATGCGGCGGCTGCATACGCTTGATCCGGCTACCTGCCCATTCGAC
CACCAAGCGAAACATCGCATCGAGCGAGCACGTACTCGGATGGAAGCCGGTCTTGTCGATCAGGATGATC
TGGACGAAGAGCATCAGGGGCTCGCGCCAGCCGAACTGTTCGCCAGGCTCAAGGCGCGCATGCCCGACGG
CGAGGATCTCGTCGTGACCCATGGCGATGCCTGCTTGCCGAATATCATGGTGGAAAATGGCCGCTTTTCT
GGATTCATCGACTGTGGCCGGCTGGGTGTGGCGGACCGCTATCAGGACATAGCGTTGGCTACCCGTGATA
TTGCTGAAGAGCTTGGCGGCGAATGGGCTGACCGCTTCCTCGTGCTTTACGGTATCGCCGCTCCCGATTC
GCAGCGCATCGCCTTCTATCGCCTTCTTGACGAGTTCTTCTGAGCGGGACTCTGGGGTTCGAAATGACCG
ACCAAGCGACGCCCAACCTGCCATCACGAGATTTCGATTCCACCGCCGCCTTCTATGAAAGGTTGGGCTT
CGGAATCGTTTTCCGGGACGCCGGCTGGATGATCCTCCAGCGCGGGGATCTCATGCTGGAGTTCTTCGCC
CACCCCAACTTGTTTATTGCAGCTTATAATGGTTACAAATAAAGCAATAGCATCACAAATTTCACAAATA
AAGCATTTTTTTCACTGCATTCTAGTTGTGGTTTGTCCAAACTCATCAATGTATCTTATCATGTCTGTAT
ACCGTCGACCTCTAGCTAGAGCTTGGCGTAATCATGGTCATAGCTGTTTCCTGTGTGAAATTGTTATCCG
CTCACAATTCCACACAACATACGAGCCGGAAGCATAAAGTGTAAAGCCTGGGGTGCCTAATGAGTGAGCT
AACTCACATTAATTGCGTTGCGCTCACTGCCCGCTTTCCAGTCGGGAAACCTGTCGTGCCAGCTGCATTA
ATGAATCGGCCAACGCGCGGGGAGAGGCGGTTTGCGTATTGGGCGCTCTTCCGCTTCCTCGCTCACTGAC
TCGCTGCGCTCGGTCGTTCGGCTGCGGCGAGCGGTATCAGCTCACTCAAAGGCGGTAATACGGTTATCCA
CAGAATCAGGGGATAACGCAGGAAAGAACATGTGAGCAAAAGGCCAGCAAAAGGCCAGGAACCGTAAAAA
GGCCGCGTTGCTGGCGTTTTTCCATAGGCTCCGCCCCCCTGACGAGCATCACAAAAATCGACGCTCAAGT
CAGAGGTGGCGAAACCCGACAGGACTATAAAGATACCAGGCGTTTCCCCCTGGAAGCTCCCTCGTGCGCT
CTCCTGTTCCGACCCTGCCGCTTACCGGATACCTGTCCGCCTTTCTCCCTTCGGGAAGCGTGGCGCTTTC
TCATAGCTCACGCTGTAGGTATCTCAGTTCGGTGTAGGTCGTTCGCTCCAAGCTGGGCTGTGTGCACGAA
CCCCCCGTTCAGCCCGACCGCTGCGCCTTATCCGGTAACTATCGTCTTGAGTCCAACCCGGTAAGACACG
ACTTATCGCCACTGGCAGCAGCCACTGGTAACAGGATTAGCAGAGCGAGGTATGTAGGCGGTGCTACAGA
GTTCTTGAAGTGGTGGCCTAACTACGGCTACACTAGAAGAACAGTATTTGGTATCTGCGCTCTGCTGAAG
CCAGTTACCTTCGGAAAAAGAGTTGGTAGCTCTTGATCCGGCAAACAAACCACCGCTGGTAGCGGTGGTT
TTTTTGTTTGCAAGCAGCAGATTACGCGCAGAAAAAAAGGATCTCAAGAAGATCCTTTGATCTTTTCTAC
GGGGTCTGACGCTCAGTGGAACGAAAACTCACGTTAAGGGATTTTGGTCATGAGATTATCAAAAAGGATC
TTCACCTAGATCCTTTTAAATTAAAAATGAAGTTTTAAATCAATCTAAAGTATATATGAGTAAACTTGGT
CTGACAGTTACCAATGCTTAATCAGTGAGGCACCTATCTCAGCGATCTGTCTATTTCGTTCATCCATAGT
TGCCTGACTCCCCGTCGTGTAGATAACTACGATACGGGAGGGCTTACCATCTGGCCCCAGTGCTGCAATG
ATACCGCGAGACCCACGCTCACCGGCTCCAGATTTATCAGCAATAAACCAGCCAGCCGGAAGGGCCGAGC
GCAGAAGTGGTCCTGCAACTTTATCCGCCTCCATCCAGTCTATTAATTGTTGCCGGGAAGCTAGAGTAAG
TAGTTCGCCAGTTAATAGTTTGCGCAACGTTGTTGCCATTGCTACAGGCATCGTGGTGTCACGCTCGTCG
TTTGGTATGGCTTCATTCAGCTCCGGTTCCCAACGATCAAGGCGAGTTACATGATCCCCCATGTTGTGCA
AAAAAGCGGTTAGCTCCTTCGGTCCTCCGATCGTTGTCAGAAGTAAGTTGGCCGCAGTGTTATCACTCAT
GGTTATGGCAGCACTGCATAATTCTCTTACTGTCATGCCATCCGTAAGATGCTTTTCTGTGACTGGTGAG
TACTCAACCAAGTCATTCTGAGAATAGTGTATGCGGCGACCGAGTTGCTCTTGCCCGGCGTCAATACGGG
ATAATACCGCGCCACATAGCAGAACTTTAAAAGTGCTCATCATTGGAAAACGTTCTTCGGGGCGAAAACT
CTCAAGGATCTTACCGCTGTTGAGATCCAGTTCGATGTAACCCACTCGTGCACCCAACTGATCTTCAGCA
TCTTTTACTTTCACCAGCGTTTCTGGGTGAGCAAAAACAGGAAGGCAAAATGCCGCAAAAAAGGGAATAA
GGGCGACACGGAAATGTTGAATACTCATACTCTTCCTTTTTCAATATTATTGAAGCATTTATCAGGGTTA
TTGTCTCATGAGCGGATACATATTTGAATGTATTTAGAAAAATAAACAAATAGGGGTTCCGCGCACATTT
CCCCGAAAAGTGCCACCTGACGTCGACGGATCGGGAGATCTC
