>Addgene plasmid #67300 | pcDNA3.1_nMagHigh1-EGFP-CAAX | addgene partial sequence | sequence record 118119 | CMV-F 5'-CGCAAATGGGCGGTAGGCGTG-3'
ACTAGAGAACCCACTGCTTACTGGCTTATCGAAATTAATACGACTCACTATAGGGAGACCCAAGCTGGCT
AGCGTTTAAACTTAAGCTTAAGCTGGCTAGCGCCGCCACCATGGGACACACTCTTTACGCCCCTGGAGGA
TACGACATTATGGGATATTTGGATCAGATTGGGAACCGCCCAAACCCTCAGGTCGAACTGGGGCCTGTGG
ACACGTCATGTGCCCTGATCCTGTGCGATCTGAAGCAAAAGGACACTCCGATCGTCTACGCCTCGGAAGC
CTTCTTGTATATGACCGGATACAGCAATGCAGAGGTGCTCGGCAGGAACTGCAGATTCCTGCAGTCCCCC
GACGGGATGGTGAAACCAAAGTCGACTCGCAAATATGTGGACTCGAACACGATCAACACCATCCGGAAGG
CCATCGACCGGAACGCCGAGGTCCAGGTGGAGGTGGTCAACTTTAAGAAGAACGGCCAGCGGTTCGTGAA
CTTTCTGACCATCATTCCGGTCCGGGATGAAACCGGAGAGTACAGATACTCCATGGGATTCCAGTGCGAA
ACCGAAGGCGGCTCCGGAGGCAGCGGCGGTTCTGGAGGTTCCGGTGGCGGCTCCATGGTGTCGAAGGGAG
AGGAGCTTTTCACCGGCGTGGTGCCGATTCTTGTGGAACTGGACGGCGACGTGAACGGACATAAGTTCAG
CGTGTCAGGAGAAGGAGAAGGGGACGCGACTTACGGAAAGCTGACCCTGAAGTTCATCTGTACCACCGG
