>Addgene plasmid #67300 | pcDNA3.1_nMagHigh1-EGFP-CAAX | addgene partial sequence | sequence record 118202 | BGH-rev 5'-TAGAAGGCACAGTCGAGG-3'
ACTCGAGCTACATAATCACGCATTTTGTCTTGGACTTCTTCTTCTTTTTCTTCCCCTTGTACAGCTCGTC
CATTCCGAGAGTGATGCCAGCGGCAGTGACGAACTCCAGCAGCACCATGTGGTCCCTCTTCTCGTTGGGG
TCCTTGGACAGTGCGCTTTGGGTTGACAGGTAGTGGTTATCAGGGAGCAGCACCGGACCGTCCCCAATGG
GGGTGTTCTGCTGGTAGTGGTCCGCCAGTTGCACGGAGCCATCTTCTATGTTATGCCGGATCTTGAAGTT
GACCTTAATGCCGTTCTTTTGCTTATCCGCCATGATGTACACATTGTGGGAGTTGTAGTTGTACTCCAGC
TTGTGACCCAGGATATTCCCATCTTCCTTAAAGTCGATTCCCTTCAGCTCGATGCGATTGACGAGGGTGT
CTCCTTCGAATTTCACTTCGGCTCTGGTCTTGTAGTTTCCGTCGTCCTTGAAGAAGATGGTCCGTTCTTG
CACGTAACCCTCGGGCATAGCGCTCTTGAAGAAATCGTGCTGCTTCATATGGTCCGGGTAGCGGGAGAAG
CACTGCACTCCGTAGGTCAGAGTAGTCACGAGGGTCGGCCAGGGCACCGGGAGCTTCCCGGTGGTACAGA
TGAACTTCAGGGTCAGCTTTCCGTAAGTCGCGTCCCCTTCTCCTTCTCCTGACACGCTGAACTTATGTCC
GTTCACGTCGCCGTCCAGTTCCACAAGAATCGGCACCACGCCGGTGAAAAGCTCCTCTCCCTTCGACACC
ATGGAGCCGCCACCGGAACCTCCAGAACCGCCGCTGCCTCCGGAGCCGCCTTCGGTT
